Addgene plasmid #52963: lentiGuide-Puro
Purpose: Expresses S. pyogenes CRISPR chimeric RNA element with customizable sgRNA from U6 promoter and puromycin resistance from EF-1a promoter. 3rd generation lentiviral backbone.
Depositing lab: Feng Zhang. Depositing organization: Broad Institute. Publication: Improved vectors and genome-wide libraries for CRISPR screening. Sanjana NE, Shalem O, Zhang F. Nat Methods. 2014 Aug;11(8):783-4. doi: 10.1038/nmeth.3047. PubMed 25075903.
Backbone
  Vector backbone: Custom
  Total vector size (bp): 10183
  Vector type: Mammalian Expression, Lentiviral, CRISPR
  Selectable markers: Puromycin
Growth in bacteria
  Bacterial resistance: Ampicillin, 100 μg/mL
  Growth temperature: 37°C
  Growth strain: NEB Stable
  Growth instructions: Use SapI digest to check for unwanted recombination of lentiviral plasmid. Only amplify in RecA- bacteria (eg. Stbl3 or NEB stable).
  Copy number: High Copy
Gene/Insert 1
  Gene/Insert name: S. pyogenes sgRNA cassette (alt name: S. pyogenes CRISPR customizable RNA element)
  Species: Synthetic
  Insert size (bp): 100
  Promoter: hU6
  Cloning method: Restriction Enzyme; 5′ cloning site BsmBI (not destroyed); 3′ cloning site BsmBI (not destroyed)
  Sequencing primers: 5′ hU6-F; 3′ hGata4-rev (5'-ATTGTGGATGAATACTGCC-3')
Gene/Insert 2
  Gene/Insert name: Puromycin resistance (alt names: puromycin N-acetyl-transferase; PAC)
  Insert size (bp): 600
  Promoter: Ef1-a
  Cloning method: Restriction Enzyme; 5′ cloning site BsiWI (not destroyed); 3′ cloning site MluI (not destroyed)
  Sequencing primers: 5′ EF-1a-F; 3′ WPRE-R
Terms and licenses: Academic/Nonprofit Terms; Industry Terms: Not Available to Industry
Depositor comments: Note that this plasmid does NOT contain Cas9. It should be used in conjunction with lentiCas9-Blast (Addgene #52962) or otherwise with cell lines already expressing Cas9. Special note from the Zhang lab: We are constantly improving our CRISPR reagents. Please check https://zlab.bio/ for the most up-to-date information.
How to cite: lentiGuide-Puro was a gift from Feng Zhang (Addgene plasmid # 52963 ; http://n2t.net/addgene:52963 ; RRID:Addgene_52963)
