[The description below was written by a language model from this plasmid's Addgene catalogue record, the feature table of its GenBank file and pLannotate feature annotations shown in this document.]
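Description:
lentiGuide-Puro is a 10,183 bp third-generation lentiviral transfer plasmid for delivering a Streptococcus pyogenes single guide RNA into mammalian cells; it does not encode Cas9. It is propagated in E. coli as a high-copy plasmid using a ColE1/pUC-type origin and ampicillin resistance (AmpR), and the backbone also carries an f1 origin, an SV40 origin and residual lac/T7/T3 cloning-vector elements. Because the lentiviral repeats are prone to recombination, the record specifies recombination-deficient bacterial strains.

The viral genome is driven by an RSV promoter fused to a truncated HIV-1 5' LTR, which makes transcription in packaging cells Tat-independent. This is followed by the Ψ packaging signal, a gag fragment, the RRE for Rev-dependent export, a cPPT/CTS and a self-inactivating ΔU3 3' LTR with a downstream SV40 polyadenylation signal. Within this frame, the human U6 RNA polymerase III promoter sits upstream of the S. pyogenes gRNA scaffold. The two are separated by roughly 1.9 kb of sequence bounded by BsmBI sites, which appears to be a filler meant to be replaced by the user's guide; the annotation tool's hit to a bacterial deoC gene falls in this region. A second cassette uses the EF-1α core promoter with its intron A to express puromycin N-acetyltransferase, followed by a WPRE to enhance transcript expression, so that transduced cells can be selected with puromycin.

The vector is meant to be used with a separate Cas9 source, either a companion Cas9 lentivirus or cells already expressing Cas9. The associated publication places it in the context of pooled genome-wide CRISPR screening. The two accompanying GenBank records are only short partial reads covering the PuroR/WPRE junction and the EF-1α core promoter, and they are consistent with the full-sequence annotation.
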