Features (pLannotate 1.2.2; 30 found; start..end, strand, type, name):
      3..158     +  CDS            env (fragment): ENV_HV1H2 - Experimental evidence at protein level: Swiss-Prot protein existence level 1. [Transmembrane protein gp41]: Acts as a class I viral fusion protein. Under the current model, the protein has at least 3 conformational states: pre-fusion native state, pre-hairpin intermediate state, and post-fusion hairpin state. During fusion of viral and target intracellular membranes, the coiled coil regions (heptad repeats) assume a trimer-of-hairpins structure, positioning the fusion peptide in close proximity to the C-terminal region of the ectodomain. The formation of this structure appears to d
    162..402     +  promoter       U6 promoter: RNA polymerase III promoter for human U6 snRNA
    588..1247    -  CDS            deoC1: DEOC1_STAAN - Also known as dra. Experimental evidence at protein level: Swiss-Prot protein existence level 1. Catalyzes a reversible aldol reaction between acetaldehyde and D-glyceraldehyde 3-phosphate to generate 2-deoxy-D-ribose 5- phosphate. From Staphylococcus aureus (strain N315).
   2292..2367    +  misc_RNA       gRNA scaffold: guide RNA scaffold for the Streptococcus pyogenes CRISPR/Cas9 system
   2423..2540    +  misc_feature   cPPT/CTS: central polypurine tract and central termination sequence of HIV-1
   2606..2672    +  CDS            small t antigen (fragment): SV40 (simian virus 40) small t antigen
   2698..2909    +  promoter       EF-1α core promoter: core promoter for human elongation factor EF-1α
   2910..3848    +  intron         EF-1α intron A: intron upstream of the start codon of human EF-1α
   3870..4469    +  CDS            PuroR (fragment): puromycin N-acetyltransferase; pac from Streptomyces; confers resistance to puromycin
   4485..5073    +  misc_feature   WPRE: woodchuck hepatitis virus posttranscriptional regulatory element
   5124..5143    +  misc_feature   cPPT/CTS (fragment): central polypurine tract and central termination sequence of HIV-1
   5145..5378    +  LTR            3' LTR (ΔU3): self-inactivating 3' long terminal repeat (LTR) from HIV-1
   5456..5577    +  polyA_signal   SV40 poly(A) signal: SV40 polyadenylation signal
   5617..5752    +  rep_origin     SV40 ori: SV40 origin of replication
   5773..5791    -  promoter       T7 promoter: promoter for bacteriophage T7 RNA polymerase
   5799..5954    +  CDS            lacZα (fragment): LacZα fragment of β-galactosidase; lacZ fragment
   5959..6387    +  rep_origin     f1 ori (sequence partly withheld): f1 bacteriophage origin of replication; arrow indicates direction of (+) strand synthesis
   6440..6544    +  promoter       AmpR promoter: bla
   6545..7405    +  CDS            AmpR: β-lactamase; bla; confers resistance to ampicillin, carbenicillin, and related antibiotics
   7576..8164    +  rep_origin     ori: high-copy-number ColE1/pMB1/pBR322/pUC origin of replication
   8347..8439    +  CDS            lacI (fragment): lac repressor; lacI; The lac repressor binds to the lac operator to inhibit transcription in E. coli. This inhibition can be relieved by adding lactose or isopropyl-β-D-thiogalactopyranoside (IPTG).
   8452..8473    +  protein_bind   CAP binding site: CAP binding activates transcription in the presence of cAMP. E. coli catabolite activator protein
   8488..8518    +  promoter       lac promoter: promoter for the E. coli lac operon
   8526..8542    +  protein_bind   lac operator: The lac repressor binds to the lac operator to inhibit transcription in E. coli. This inhibition can be relieved by adding lactose or isopropyl-β-D-thiogalactopyranoside (IPTG). lac repressor encoded by lacI
   8587..8605    +  promoter       T3 promoter: promoter for bacteriophage T3 RNA polymerase
   8633..8859    +  promoter       RSV promoter: Rous sarcoma virus enhancer/promoter
   8860..9040    +  LTR            5' LTR (truncated): truncated 5' long terminal repeat (LTR) from HIV-1
   9087..9212    +  misc_feature   HIV-1 Ψ: packaging signal of human immunodeficiency virus type 1
   9196..9559    +  CDS            HIV-1 gag (fragment): gag protein from human immunodeficiency virus 1; gag
   9705..9938    +  misc_feature   RRE: The Rev response element (RRE) of HIV-1 allows for Rev-dependent mRNA export from the nucleus to the cytoplasm.
>Addgene plasmid #52963 | lentiGuide-Puro | addgene full sequence | sequence record 331247 | Addgene NGS Result
TAACAAATTGGCTGTGGTATATAAAATTATTCATAATGATAGTAGGAGGCTTGGTAGGTTTAAGAATAGT
TTTTGCTGTACTTTCTATAGTGAATAGAGTTAGGCAGGGATATTCACCATTATCGTTTCAGACCCACCTC
CCAACCCCGAGGGGACCCAGAGAGGGCCTATTTCCCATGATTCCTTCATATTTGCATATACGATACAAGG
CTGTTAGAGAGATAATTAGAATTAATTTGACTGTAAACACAAAGATATTAGTACAAAATACGTGACGTAG
AAAGTAATAATTTCTTGGGTAGTTTGCAGTTTTAAAATTATGTTTTAAAATGGACTATCATATGCTTACC
GTAACTTGAAAGTATTTCGATTTCTTGGCTTTATATATCTTGTGGAAAGGACGAAACACCGGAGACGGTT
GTAAATGAGCACACAAAATACACATGCTAAAATATTATATTCTATGACCTTTATAAAATCAACCAAAATC
TTCTTTTTAATAACTTTAGTATCAATAATTAGAATTTTTATGTTCCTTTTTGCAAACTTTTAATAAAAAT
GAGCAAAATAAAAAAACGCTAGTTTTAGTAACTCGCGTTGTTTTCTTCACCTTTAATAATAGCTACTCCA
CCACTTGTTCCTAAGCGGTCAGCTCCTGCTTCAATCATTTTTTGAGCATCTTCAAATGTTCTAACTCCAC
CAGCTGCTTTAACTAAAGCATTGTCTTTAACAACTGACTTCATTAGTTTAACATCTTCAAATGTTGCACC
TGATTTTGAAAATCCTGTTGATGTTTTAACAAATTCTAATCCAGCTTCAACAGCTATTTCACAAGCTTTC
ATGATTTCTTCTTTTGTTAATAAACAATTTTCCATAATACATTTAACAACATGTGATCCAGCTGCTTTTT
TTACAGCTTTCATGTCTTCTAAAACTAATTCATAATTTTTGTCTTTTAATGCACCAATATTTAATACCAT
ATCAATTTCTGTTGCACCATCTTTAATTGCTTCAGAAACTTCGAATGCTTTTGTAGCTGTTGTGCATGCA
CCTAGAGGAAAACCTACAACATTTGTTATTCCTACATTTGTGCCTTTTAATAATTCTTTACAATAGCTTG
TTCAATATGAATTAACACAAACTGTTGCAAAATCAAATTCAATTGCTTCATCACATAATTGTTTAATTTC
AGCTTTCGTAGCATCTTGTTTTAATAATGTGTGATCTATATATTTGTTTAGTTTCATTTTTTCTCCTATA
TATTCATTTTTAATTTTAATTCTTTAATAATTTCGTCTACTTTAACTTTAGCGTTTTGAACAGATTCACC
AACACCTATAAAATAAATTTTTAGTTTAGGTTCAGTTCCACTTGGGCGAACAGCAAATCATGACTTATCT
TCTAAATAAAATTTTAGTAAGTCTTGTCCTGGCATATTATACATTCCATCGATGTAGTCTTCAACATTAA
CAACTTTAAGTCCAGCAATTTGAGTTAAGGGTGTTGCTCTCAATGATTTCATTAATGGTTCAATTTTTAA
TTTCTTTTCTTCTGGTTTAAAATTCAAGTTTAAAGTGAAAGTGTAATATGCACCCATTTCTTTAAATAAA
TCTTCTAAATAGTCTACTAATGTTTTATTTTGTTTTTTATAAAATCAAGCAGCCTCTGCTATTAATATAG
AAGCTTGTATTCCATCTTTATCTCTAGCTGAGTCATCAATTACATATCCATAACTTTCTTCATAAGCAAA
AACAAAATTTAATCCGTTATCTTCTTCTTTAGCAATTTCTCTACCCATTCATTTAAATCCAGTTAAAGTT
TTTACAATATTAACTCCATATTTTTCATGAGCGATTCTATCACCCAAATCACTTGTTACAAAACTTGAAT
ATAGAGCCGGATTTTTTGGAATGCTATTTAAGCGTTTTAGATTTGATAATTTTCAATCAATTAAAATTGG
TCCTGTTTGATTTCCATCTAATCTTACAAAATGACCATCATGTTTTATTGCCATTCCAAATCTGTCAGCA
TCTGGGTCATTCATAATAATAATATCTGCATCATGTTTAATACCATATTCAAGCGGTATTTTTCATGCAG
GATCAAATTCTGGATTTGGATTTACAACATTTTTAAATGTTTCATCTTCAAATGCATGCTCTTCAACCTC
AATAACGTTATATCCTGATTCACGTAATATTTTTGGGGTAAATTTAGTTCCTGTTCCATTAACTGCGCTA
AAAATAATTTTTAAATCTTTTTTAGCTTCTTGCTCTTTTTTGTACGTCTCTGTTTTAGAGCTAGAAATAG
CAAGTTAAAATAAGGCTAGTCCGTTATCAACTTGAAAAAGTGGCACCGAGTCGGTGCTTTTTTAAGCTTG
GCGTAACTAGATCTTGAGACAAATGGCAGTATTCATCCACAATTTTAAAAGAAAAGGGGGGATTGGGGGG
TACAGTGCAGGGGAAAGAATAGTAGACATAATAGCAACAGACATACAAACTAAAGAATTACAAAAACAAA
TTACAAAAATTCAAAATTTTCGGGTTTATTACAGGGACAGCAGAGATCCACTTTGGCGCCGGCTCGAGGG
GGCCCGGGTGCAAAGATGGATAAAGTTTTAAACAGAGAGGAATCTTTGCAGCTAATGGACCTTCTAGGTC
TTGAAAGGAGTGGGAATTGGCTCCGGTGCCCGTCAGTGGGCAGAGCGCACATCGCCCACAGTCCCCGAGA
AGTTGGGGGGAGGGGTCGGCAATTGATCCGGTGCCTAGAGAAGGTGGCGCGGGGTAAACTGGGAAAGTGA
TGTCGTGTACTGGCTCCGCCTTTTTCCCGAGGGTGGGGGAGAACCGTATATAAGTGCAGTAGTCGCCGTG
AACGTTCTTTTTCGCAACGGGTTTGCCGCCAGAACACAGGTAAGTGCCGTGTGTGGTTCCCGCGGGCCTG
GCCTCTTTACGGGTTATGGCCCTTGCGTGCCTTGAATTACTTCCACCTGGCTGCAGTACGTGATTCTTGA
TCCCGAGCTTCGGGTTGGAAGTGGGTGGGAGAGTTCGAGGCCTTGCGCTTAAGGAGCCCCTTCGCCTCGT
GCTTGAGTTGAGGCCTGGCCTGGGCGCTGGGGCCGCCGCGTGCGAATCTGGTGGCACCTTCGCGCCTGTC
TCGCTGCTTTCGATAAGTCTCTAGCCATTTAAAATTTTTGATGACCTGCTGCGACGCTTTTTTTCTGGCA
AGATAGTCTTGTAAATGCGGGCCAAGATCTGCACACTGGTATTTCGGTTTTTGGGGCCGCGGGCGGCGAC
GGGGCCCGTGCGTCCCAGCGCACATGTTCGGCGAGGCGGGGCCTGCGAGCGCGGCCACCGAGAATCGGAC
GGGGGTAGTCTCAAGCTGGCCGGCCTGCTCTGGTGCCTGGCCTCGCGCCGCCGTGTATCGCCCCGCCCTG
GGCGGCAAGGCTGGCCCGGTCGGCACCAGTTGCGTGAGCGGAAAGATGGCCGCTTCCCGGCCCTGCTGCA
GGGAGCTCAAAATGGAGGACGCGGCGCTCGGGAGAGCGGGCGGGTGAGTCACCCACACAAAGGAAAAGGG
CCTTTCCGTCCTCAGCCGTCGCTTCATGTGACTCCACGGAGTACCGGGCGCCGTCCAGGCACCTCGATTA
GTTCTCGAGCTTTTGGAGTACGTCGTCTTTAGGTTGGGGGGAGGGGTTTTATGCGATGGAGTTTCCCCAC
ACTGAGTGGGTGGAGACTGAAGTTAGGCCAGCTTGGCACTTGATGTAATTCTCCTTGGAATTTGCCCTTT
TTGAGTTTGGATCTTGGTTCATTCTCAAGCCTCAGACAGTGGTTCAAAGTTTTTTTCTTCCATTTCAGGT
GTCGTGACGTACGGCCACCATGACCGAGTACAAGCCCACGGTGCGCCTCGCCACCCGCGACGACGTCCCC
AGGGCCGTACGCACCCTCGCCGCCGCGTTCGCCGACTACCCCGCCACGCGCCACACCGTCGATCCGGACC
GCCACATCGAGCGGGTCACCGAGCTGCAAGAACTCTTCCTCACGCGCGTCGGGCTCGACATCGGCAAGGT
GTGGGTCGCGGACGACGGCGCCGCCGTGGCGGTCTGGACCACGCCGGAGAGCGTCGAAGCGGGGGCGGTG
TTCGCCGAGATCGGCCCGCGCATGGCCGAGTTGAGCGGTTCCCGGCTGGCCGCGCAGCAACAGATGGAAG
GCCTCCTGGCGCCGCACCGGCCCAAGGAGCCCGCGTGGTTCCTGGCCACCGTCGGAGTCTCGCCCGACCA
CCAGGGCAAGGGTCTGGGCAGCGCCGTCGTGCTCCCCGGAGTGGAGGCGGCCGAGCGCGCCGGGGTGCCC
GCCTTCCTGGAGACCTCCGCGCCCCGCAACCTCCCCTTCTACGAGCGGCTCGGCTTCACCGTCACCGCCG
ACGTCGAGGTGCCCGAAGGACCGCGCACCTGGTGCATGACCCGCAAGCCCGGTGCCTGAACGCGTTAAGT
CGACAATCAACCTCTGGATTACAAAATTTGTGAAAGATTGACTGGTATTCTTAACTATGTTGCTCCTTTT
ACGCTATGTGGATACGCTGCTTTAATGCCTTTGTATCATGCTATTGCTTCCCGTATGGCTTTCATTTTCT
CCTCCTTGTATAAATCCTGGTTGCTGTCTCTTTATGAGGAGTTGTGGCCCGTTGTCAGGCAACGTGGCGT
GGTGTGCACTGTGTTTGCTGACGCAACCCCCACTGGTTGGGGCATTGCCACCACCTGTCAGCTCCTTTCC
GGGACTTTCGCTTTCCCCCTCCCTATTGCCACGGCGGAACTCATCGCCGCCTGCCTTGCCCGCTGCTGGA
CAGGGGCTCGGCTGTTGGGCACTGACAATTCCGTGGTGTTGTCGGGGAAATCATCGTCCTTTCCTTGGCT
GCTCGCCTGTGTTGCCACCTGGATTCTGCGCGGGACGTCCTTCTGCTACGTCCCTTCGGCCCTCAATCCA
GCGGACCTTCCTTCCCGCGGCCTGCTGCCGGCTCTGCGGCCTCTTCCGCGTCTTCGCCTTCGCCCTCAGA
CGAGTCGGATCTCCCTTTGGGCCGCCTCCCCGCGTCGACTTTAAGACCAATGACTTACAAGGCAGCTGTA
GATCTTAGCCACTTTTTAAAAGAAAAGGGGGGACTGGAAGGGCTAATTCACTCCCAACGAAGACAAGATC
TGCTTTTTGCTTGTACTGGGTCTCTCTGGTTAGACCAGATCTGAGCCTGGGAGCTCTCTGGCTAACTAGG
GAACCCACTGCTTAAGCCTCAATAAAGCTTGCCTTGAGTGCTTCAAGTAGTGTGTGCCCGTCTGTTGTGT
GACTCTGGTAACTAGAGATCCCTCAGACCCTTTTAGTCAGTGTGGAAAATCTCTAGCAGTACGTATAGTA
GTTCATGTCATCTTATTATTCAGTATTTATAACTTGCAAAGAAATGAATATCAGAGAGTGAGAGGAACTT
GTTTATTGCAGCTTATAATGGTTACAAATAAAGCAATAGCATCACAAATTTCACAAATAAAGCATTTTTT
TCACTGCATTCTAGTTGTGGTTTGTCCAAACTCATCAATGTATCTTATCATGTCTGGCTCTAGCTATCCC
GCCCCTAACTCCGCCCATCCCGCCCCTAACTCCGCCCAGTTCCGCCCATTCTCCGCCCCATGGCTGACTA
ATTTTTTTTATTTATGCAGAGGCCGAGGCCGCCTCGGCCTCTGAGCTATTCCAGAAGTAGTGAGGAGGCT
TTTTTGGAGGCCTAGGGACGTACCCAATTCGCCCTATAGTGAGTCGTATTACGCGCGCTCACTGGCCGTC
GTTTTACAACGTCGTGACTGGGAAAACCCTGGCGTTACCCAACTTAATCGCCTTGCAGCACATCCCCCTT
TCGCCAGCTGGCGTAATAGCGAAGAGGCCCGCACCGATCGCCCTTCCCAACAGTTGCGCAGCCTGAATGG
CGAATGGG
[124 nt withheld, positions 5959-6082]
C
[91 nt withheld, positions 6084-6174]
A
[49 nt withheld, positions 6176-6224]
CCTTTGACGTTGGAGTCCACGTTCTTT
[37 nt withheld, positions 6252-6288]
ACCCTATCTCGGTCTATTCTTTTGATTTATAAGGGATTTTGCCGATTTCGGCCTATTGGTTAAAAAATGA
GCTGATTTAACAAAAATTTAACGCGAATTTTAACAAAATATTAACGCTTACAATTTAGGTGGCACTTTTC
GGGGAAATGTGCGCGGAACCCCTATTTGTTTATTTTTCTAAATACATTCAAATATGTATCCGCTCATGAG
ACAATAACCCTGATAAATGCTTCAATAATATTGAAAAAGGAAGAGTATGAGTATTCAACATTTCCGTGTC
GCCCTTATTCCCTTTTTTGCGGCATTTTGCCTTCCTGTTTTTGCTCACCCAGAAACGCTGGTGAAAGTAA
AAGATGCTGAAGATCAGTTGGGTGCACGAGTGGGTTACATCGAACTGGATCTCAACAGCGGTAAGATCCT
TGAGAGTTTTCGCCCCGAAGAACGTTTTCCAATGATGAGCACTTTTAAAGTTCTGCTATGTGGCGCGGTA
TTATCCCGTATTGACGCCGGGCAAGAGCAACTCGGTCGCCGCATACACTATTCTCAGAATGACTTGGTTG
AGTACTCACCAGTCACAGAAAAGCATCTTACGGATGGCATGACAGTAAGAGAATTATGCAGTGCTGCCAT
AACCATGAGTGATAACACTGCGGCCAACTTACTTCTGACAACGATCGGAGGACCGAAGGAGCTAACCGCT
TTTTTGCACAACATGGGGGATCATGTAACTCGCCTTGATCGTTGGGAACCGGAGCTGAATGAAGCCATAC
CAAACGACGAGCGTGACACCACGATGCCTGTAGCAATGGCAACAACGTTGCGCAAACTATTAACTGGCGA
ACTACTTACTCTAGCTTCCCGGCAACAATTAATAGACTGGATGGAGGCGGATAAAGTTGCAGGACCACTT
CTGCGCTCGGCCCTTCCGGCTGGCTGGTTTATTGCTGATAAATCTGGAGCCGGTGAGCGTGGGTCTCGCG
GTATCATTGCAGCACTGGGGCCAGATGGTAAGCCCTCCCGTATCGTAGTTATCTACACGACGGGGAGTCA
GGCAACTATGGATGAACGAAATAGACAGATCGCTGAGATAGGTGCCTCACTGATTAAGCATTGGTAACTG
TCAGACCAAGTTTACTCATATATACTTTAGATTGATTTAAAACTTCATTTTTAATTTAAAAGGATCTAGG
TGAAGATCCTTTTTGATAATCTCATGACCAAAATCCCTTAACGTGAGTTTTCGTTCCACTGAGCGTCAGA
CCCCGTAGAAAAGATCAAAGGATCTTCTTGAGATCCTTTTTTTCTGCGCGTAATCTGCTGCTTGCAAACA
AAAAAACCACCGCTACCAGCGGTGGTTTGTTTGCCGGATCAAGAGCTACCAACTCTTTTTCCGAAGGTAA
CTGGCTTCAGCAGAGCGCAGATACCAAATACTGTTCTTCTAGTGTAGCCGTAGTTAGGCCACCACTTCAA
GAACTCTGTAGCACCGCCTACATACCTCGCTCTGCTAATCCTGTTACCAGTGGCTGCTGCCAGTGGCGAT
AAGTCGTGTCTTACCGGGTTGGACTCAAGACGATAGTTACCGGATAAGGCGCAGCGGTCGGGCTGAACGG
GGGGTTCGTGCACACAGCCCAGCTTGGAGCGAACGACCTACACCGAACTGAGATACCTACAGCGTGAGCT
ATGAGAAAGCGCCACGCTTCCCGAAGGGAGAAAGGCGGACAGGTATCCGGTAAGCGGCAGGGTCGGAACA
GGAGAGCGCACGAGGGAGCTTCCAGGGGGAAACGCCTGGTATCTTTATAGTCCTGTCGGGTTTCGCCACC
TCTGACTTGAGCGTCGATTTTTGTGATGCTCGTCAGGGGGGCGGAGCCTATGGAAAAACGCCAGCAACGC
GGCCTTTTTACGGTTCCTGGCCTTTTGCTGGCCTTTTGCTCACATGTTCTTTCCTGCGTTATCCCCTGAT
TCTGTGGATAACCGTATTACCGCCTTTGAGTGAGCTGATACCGCTCGCCGCAGCCGAACGACCGAGCGCA
GCGAGTCAGTGAGCGAGGAAGCGGAAGAGCGCCCAATACGCAAACCGCCTCTCCCCGCGCGTTGGCCGAT
TCATTAATGCAGCTGGCACGACAGGTTTCCCGACTGGAAAGCGGGCAGTGAGCGCAACGCAATTAATGTG
AGTTAGCTCACTCATTAGGCACCCCAGGCTTTACACTTTATGCTTCCGGCTCGTATGTTGTGTGGAATTG
TGAGCGGATAACAATTTCACACAGGAAACAGCTATGACCATGATTACGCCAAGCGCGCAATTAACCCTCA
CTAAAGGGAACAAAAGCTGGAGCTGCAAGCTTAATGTAGTCTTATGCAATACTCTTGTAGTCTTGCAACA
TGGTAACGATGAGTTAGCAACATGCCTTACAAGGAGAGAAAAAGCACCGTGCATGCCGATTGGTGGAAGT
AAGGTGGTACGATCGTGCCTTATTAGGAAGGCAACAGACGGGTCTGACATGGATTGGACGAACCACTGAA
TTGCCGCATTGCAGAGATATTGTATTTAAGTGCCTAGCTCGATACATAAACGGGTCTCTCTGGTTAGACC
AGATCTGAGCCTGGGAGCTCTCTGGCTAACTAGGGAACCCACTGCTTAAGCCTCAATAAAGCTTGCCTTG
AGTGCTTCAAGTAGTGTGTGCCCGTCTGTTGTGTGACTCTGGTAACTAGAGATCCCTCAGACCCTTTTAG
TCAGTGTGGAAAATCTCTAGCAGTGGCGCCCGAACAGGGACTTGAAAGCGAAAGGGAAACCAGAGGAGCT
CTCTCGACGCAGGACTCGGCTTGCTGAAGCGCGCACGGCAAGAGGCGAGGGGCGGCGACTGGTGAGTACG
CCAAAAATTTTGACTAGCGGAGGCTAGAAGGAGAGAGATGGGTGCGAGAGCGTCAGTATTAAGCGGGGGA
GAATTAGATCGCGATGGGAAAAAATTCGGTTAAGGCCAGGGGGAAAGAAAAAATATAAATTAAAACATAT
AGTATGGGCAAGCAGGGAGCTAGAACGATTCGCAGTTAATCCTGGCCTGTTAGAAACATCAGAAGGCTGT
AGACAAATACTGGGACAGCTACAACCATCCCTTCAGACAGGATCAGAAGAACTTAGATCATTATATAATA
CAGTAGCAACCCTCTATTGTGTGCATCAAAGGATAGAGATAAAAGACACCAAGGAAGCTTTAGACAAGAT
AGAGGAAGAGCAAAACAAAAGTAAGACCACCGCACAGCAAGCGGCCGCTGATCTTCAGACCTGGAGGAGG
AGATATGAGGGACAATTGGAGAAGTGAATTATATAAATATAAAGTAGTAAAAATTGAACCATTAGGAGTA
GCACCCACCAAGGCAAAGAGAAGAGTGGTGCAGAGAGAAAAAAGAGCAGTGGGAATAGGAGCTTTGTTCC
TTGGGTTCTTGGGAGCAGCAGGAAGCACTATGGGCGCAGCGTCAATGACGCTGACGGTACAGGCCAGACA
ATTATTGTCTGGTATAGTGCAGCAGCAGAACAATTTGCTGAGGGCTATTGAGGCGCAACAGCATCTGTTG
CAACTCACAGTCTGGGGCATCAAGCAGCTCCAGGCAAGAATCCTGGCTGTGGAAAGATACCTAAAGGATC
AACAGCTCCTGGGGATTTGGGGTTGCTCTGGAAAACTCATTTGCACCACTGCTGTGCCTTGGAATGCTAG
TTGGAGTAATAAATCTCTGGAACAGATTTGGAATCACACGACCTGGATGGAGTGGGACAGAGAAATTAAC
AATTACACAAGCTTAATACACTCCTTAATTGAAGAATCGCAAAACCAGCAAGAAAAGAATGAACAAGAAT
TATTGGAATTAGATAAATGGGCAAGTTTGTGGAATTGGTTTAACA
