LOCUS       Exported 972 bp ds-DNA linear SYN 17-MAY-2021
DEFINITION  Expresses S. pyogenes CRISPR chimeric RNA element with customizable
            sgRNA from U6 promoter and puromycin resistance from EF-1a promoter.
            3rd generation lentiviral backbone..
ACCESSION   .
VERSION     .
KEYWORDS    lentiGuide-Puro
SOURCE      synthetic DNA construct
  ORGANISM  synthetic DNA construct
REFERENCE   1 (bases 1 to 972)
  AUTHORS   Sanjana NE, Shalem O, Zhang F
  TITLE     Improved vectors and genome-wide libraries for CRISPR screening.
  JOURNAL   Nat Methods. 2014 Aug;11(8):783-4. doi: 10.1038/nmeth.3047.
  PUBMED    25075903
REFERENCE   2 (bases 1 to 972)
  AUTHORS   .
  TITLE     Direct Submission
  JOURNAL   Exported May 17, 2021 from SnapGene Server 1.1.58
            http://www.snapgene.com
FEATURES             Location/Qualifiers
     source          1..972
                     /organism="synthetic DNA construct"
                     /mol_type="other DNA"
     CDS             36..635
                     /codon_start=1
                     /gene="pac from Streptomyces alboniger"
                     /product="puromycin N-acetyltransferase"
                     /label=PuroR
                     /note="confers resistance to puromycin"
                     /translation="MTEYKPTVRLATRDDVPRAVRTLAAAFADYPATRHTVDPDRHIER
                     VTELQELFLTRVGLDIGKVWVADDGAAVAVWTTPESVEAGAVFAEIGPRMAELSGSRLA
                     AQQQMEGLLAPHRPKEPAWFLATVGVSPDHQGKGLGSAVVLPGVEAAERAGVPAFLETS
                     APRNLPFYERLGFTVTADVEVPEGPRTWCMTRKPGA"
     primer_bind     complement(36..55)
                     /label=Puro-R
                     /note="Puromycin resistance gene, reverse primer. Also
                     called puro-variant-R"
     primer_bind     532..552
                     /label=Puro-F
                     /note="Puromycin resistance gene, forward primer"
     primer_bind     complement(704..724)
                     /label=WPRE-R
                     /note="WPRE, reverse primer"
ORIGIN
        1 ttcttccatt tcaggtgtcg tgacgtacgg ccaccatgac cgagtacaag cccacggtgc
       61 gcctcgccac ccgcgacgac gtccccaggg ccgtacgcac cctcgccgcc gcgttcgccg
      121 actaccccgc cacgcgccac accgtcgatc cggaccgcca catcgagcgg gtcaccgagc
      181 tgcaagaact cttcctcacg cgcgtcgggc tcgacatcgg caaggtgtgg gtcgcggacg
      241 acggcgccgc cgtggcggtc tggaccacgc cggagagcgt cgaagcgggg gcggtgttcg
      301 ccgagatcgg cccgcgcatg gccgagttga gcggttcccg gctggccgcg cagcaacaga
      361 tggaaggcct cctggcgccg caccggccca aggagcccgc gtggttcctg gccaccgtcg
      421 gagtctcgcc cgaccaccag ggcaagggtc tgggcagcgc cgtcgtgctc cccggagtgg
      481 aggcggccga gcgcgccggg gtgcccgcct tcctggagac ctccgcgccc cgcaacctcc
      541 ccttctacga gcggctcggc ttcaccgtca ccgccgacgt cgaggtgccc gaaggaccgc
      601 gcacctggtg catgacccgc aagcccggtg cctgaacgcg ttaagtcgac aatcaacctc
      661 tggattacaa aatttgtgaa agattgactg gtattcttaa ctatgttgct ccttttacgc
      721 tatgtggata cgctgcttta atgcctttgt atcatgctat tgcttcccgt atggctttca
      781 ttttctcctc cttgtataaa tcctggttgc tgtctcttta tgaggagttg tggcccgttg
      841 tcaggcaacg tggcgtggtg tgcactgtgt ttgctgacgc aacccccact ggttggggca
      901 ttgccaccac ctgtcagctc ctttccggga ctttcgcttt ccccctccct attgccacgg
      961 cggaactcat cg
//
