LOCUS       Exported 837 bp ds-DNA linear SYN 17-MAY-2021
DEFINITION  Expresses S. pyogenes CRISPR chimeric RNA element with customizable
            sgRNA from U6 promoter and puromycin resistance from EF-1a promoter.
            3rd generation lentiviral backbone..
ACCESSION   .
VERSION     .
KEYWORDS    lentiGuide-Puro
SOURCE      synthetic DNA construct
  ORGANISM  synthetic DNA construct
REFERENCE   1 (bases 1 to 837)
  AUTHORS   Sanjana NE, Shalem O, Zhang F
  TITLE     Improved vectors and genome-wide libraries for CRISPR screening.
  JOURNAL   Nat Methods. 2014 Aug;11(8):783-4. doi: 10.1038/nmeth.3047.
  PUBMED    25075903
REFERENCE   2 (bases 1 to 837)
  AUTHORS   .
  TITLE     Direct Submission
  JOURNAL   Exported May 17, 2021 from SnapGene Server 1.1.58
            http://www.snapgene.com
FEATURES             Location/Qualifiers
     source          1..837
                     /organism="synthetic DNA construct"
                     /mol_type="other DNA"
     promoter        complement(5..109)
                     /gene="bla"
                     /label=AmpR promoter
     rep_origin      complement(135..590)
                     /direction=LEFT
                     /label=f1 ori
                     /note="f1 bacteriophage origin of replication; arrow
                     indicates direction of (+) strand synthesis"
     primer_bind     complement(272..293)
                     /label=F1ori-F
                     /note="F1 origin, forward primer"
     primer_bind     484..503
                     /label=F1ori-R
                     /note="F1 origin, reverse primer"
     primer_bind     717..739
                     /label=M13/pUC Forward
                     /note="In lacZ gene"
     primer_bind     731..748
                     /label=M13 Forward
                     /note="In lacZ gene. Also called M13-F20 or M13 (-21)
                     Forward"
     primer_bind     732..748
                     /label=M13 fwd
                     /note="common sequencing primer, one of multiple similar
                     variants"
     primer_bind     758..777
                     /label=T7
                     /note="T7 promoter, forward primer"
     promoter        758..776
                     /label=T7 promoter
                     /note="promoter for bacteriophage T7 RNA polymerase"
ORIGIN
        1 tcatactctt cctttttcaa tattattgaa gcatttatca gggttattgt ctcatgagcg
       61 gatacatatt tgaatgtatt tagaaaaata aacaaatagg ggttccgcgc acatttcccc
      121 gaaaagtgcc acctaaattg taagcgttaa tattttgtta aaattcgcgt taaatttttg
      181 ttaaatcagc tcatttttta accaataggc cgaaatcggc aaaatccctt ataaatcaaa
      241 agaatagacc gagatagggt nnnnnnnnnn nnnnnnnnnn nnnnnnnnnn nnnnnnnaaa
      301 gaacgtggac tccaacgtca aaggnnnnnn nnnnnnnnnn nnnnnnnnnn nnnnnnnnnn
      361 nnnnnnnnnn nnntnnnnnn nnnnnnnnnn nnnnnnnnnn nnnnnnnnnn nnnnnnnnnn
      421 nnnnnnnnnn nnnnnnnnnn nnnnnnnnnn nnnnnnnnnn nnnnngnnnn nnnnnnnnnn
      481 nnnnnnnnnn nnnnnnnnnn nnnnnnnnnn nnnnnnnnnn nnnnnnnnnn nnnnnnnnnn
      541 nnnnnnnnnn nnnnnnnnnn nnnnnnnnnn nnnnnnnnnn nnnnnnnnnn cccattcgcc
      601 attcaggctg cgcaactgtt gggaagggcg atcggtgcgg gcctcttcgc tattacgcca
      661 gctggcgaaa gggggatgtg ctgcaaggcg attaagttgg gtaacgccag ggttttccca
      721 gtcacgacgt tgtaaaacga cggccagtga gcgcgcgtaa tacgactcac tatagggcga
      781 attgggtacg tccctaggcc tccaaaaaag cctcctcact acttctggaa tagctca
//
