LOCUS       Exported 895 bp ds-DNA linear SYN 17-MAY-2021
DEFINITION  Expresses S. pyogenes CRISPR chimeric RNA element with customizable
            sgRNA from U6 promoter and puromycin resistance from EF-1a promoter.
            3rd generation lentiviral backbone..
ACCESSION   .
VERSION     .
KEYWORDS    lentiGuide-Puro
SOURCE      synthetic DNA construct
  ORGANISM  synthetic DNA construct
REFERENCE   1 (bases 1 to 895)
  AUTHORS   Sanjana NE, Shalem O, Zhang F
  TITLE     Improved vectors and genome-wide libraries for CRISPR screening.
  JOURNAL   Nat Methods. 2014 Aug;11(8):783-4. doi: 10.1038/nmeth.3047.
  PUBMED    25075903
REFERENCE   2 (bases 1 to 895)
  AUTHORS   .
  TITLE     Direct Submission
  JOURNAL   Exported May 17, 2021 from SnapGene Server 1.1.58
            http://www.snapgene.com
FEATURES             Location/Qualifiers
     source          1..895
                     /organism="synthetic DNA construct"
                     /mol_type="other DNA"
     promoter        complement(527..738)
                     /label=EF-1-alpha core promoter
                     /note="core promoter for human elongation factor
                     EF-1-alpha"
ORIGIN
        1 ccgcccaggg cggggcgata cacggcggcg cgaggccagg caccagagca ggccggccag
       61 cttgagacta cccccgtccg attctcggtg gccgcgctcg caggccccgc ctcgccgaac
      121 atgtgcgctg ggacgcacgg gccccgtcgc cgcccgcggc cccaaaaacc gaaataccag
      181 tgtgcagatc ttggcccgca tttacaagac tatcttgcca gaaaaaaagc gtcgcagcag
      241 gtcatcaaaa attttaaatg gctagagact tatcgaaagc agcgagacag gcgcgaaggt
      301 gccaccagat tcgcacgcgg cggccccagc gcccaggcca ggcctcaact caagcacgag
      361 gcgaaggggc tccttaagcg caaggcctcg aactctccca cccacttcca acccgaagct
      421 cgggatcaag aatcacgtac tgcagccagg tggaagtaat tcaaggcacg caagggccat
      481 aacccgtaaa gaggccaggc ccgcgggaac cacacacggc acttacctgt gttctggcgg
      541 caaacccgtt gcgaaaaaga acgttcacgg cgactactgc acttatatac ggttctcccc
      601 caccctcggg aaaaaggcgg agccagtaca cgacatcact ttcccagttt accccgcgcc
      661 accttctcta ggcaccggat caattgccga cccctccccc caacttctcg gggactgtgg
      721 gcgatgtgcg ctctgcccac tgacgggcac cggagccaat tcccactcct ttcaagacct
      781 agaaggtcca ttagctgcaa agattcctct ctgtttaaaa ctttatccat ctttgcaccc
      841 gggccccctc gagccggcgc caaagtggat ctctgctgtc cctgtaataa acccg
//
