LOCUS       Exported 755 bp ds-DNA linear SYN 17-MAY-2021
DEFINITION  Expresses S. pyogenes CRISPR chimeric RNA element with customizable
            sgRNA from U6 promoter and puromycin resistance from EF-1a promoter.
            3rd generation lentiviral backbone..
ACCESSION   .
VERSION     .
KEYWORDS    lentiGuide-Puro
SOURCE      synthetic DNA construct
  ORGANISM  synthetic DNA construct
REFERENCE   1 (bases 1 to 755)
  AUTHORS   Sanjana NE, Shalem O, Zhang F
  TITLE     Improved vectors and genome-wide libraries for CRISPR screening.
  JOURNAL   Nat Methods. 2014 Aug;11(8):783-4. doi: 10.1038/nmeth.3047.
  PUBMED    25075903
REFERENCE   2 (bases 1 to 755)
  AUTHORS   .
  TITLE     Direct Submission
  JOURNAL   Exported May 17, 2021 from SnapGene Server 1.1.58
            http://www.snapgene.com
FEATURES             Location/Qualifiers
     source          1..755
                     /organism="synthetic DNA construct"
                     /mol_type="other DNA"
     promoter        6..246
                     /label=U6 promoter
                     /note="RNA polymerase III promoter for human U6 snRNA"
     primer_bind     6..26
                     /label=hU6-F
                     /note="Human U6 promoter, forward primer"
     primer_bind     177..196
                     /label=LKO.1 5'
                     /note="Human U6 promoter, forward primer"
ORIGIN
        1 ccagagaggg cctatttccc atgattcctt catatttgca tatacgatac aaggctgtta
       61 gagagataat tagaattaat ttgactgtaa acacaaagat attagtacaa aatacgtgac
      121 gtagaaagta ataatttctt gggtagtttg cagttttaaa attatgtttt aaaatggact
      181 atcatatgct taccgtaact tgaaagtatt tcgatttctt ggctttatat atcttgtgga
      241 aaggacgaaa caccggagac ggttgtaaat gagcacacaa aatacacatg ctaaaatatt
      301 atattctatg acctttataa aatcaaccaa aatcttcttt ttaataactt tagtatcaat
      361 aattagaatt tttatgttcc tttttgcaaa cttttaataa aaatgagcaa aataaaaaaa
      421 cgctagtttt agtaactcgc gttgttttct tcacctttaa taatagctac tccaccactt
      481 gttcctaagc ggtcagctcc tgcttcaatc attttttgag catcttcaaa tgttctaact
      541 ccaccagctg ctttaactaa agcattgtct ttaacaactg acttcattag tttaacatct
      601 tcaaatgttg cacctgattt tgaaaatcct gttgatgttt taacaaattc taatccagct
      661 tcaacagcta tttcacaagc tttcatgatt tcttcttttg ttaataaaca attttccata
      721 atacatttaa caacatgtga tccagctgct ttttt
//
