>Addgene plasmid #52963 | lentiGuide-Puro | addgene partial sequence | sequence record 83040 | EBV-rev 5'-GTGGTTTGTCCAAACTCATC-3'
TGTCTGGCTCTAGCTATCCCGCCCCTAACTCCGCCCATCCCGCCCCTAACTCCGCCCAGTTCCGCCCATT
CTCCGCCCCATGGCTGACTAATTTTTTTTATTTATGCAGAGGCCGAGGCCGCCTCGGCCTCTGAGCTATT
CCAGAAGTAGTGAGGAGGCTTTTTTGGAGGCCTAGGGACGTACCCAATTCGCCCTATAGTGAGTCGTATT
ACGCGCGCTCACTGGCCGTCGTTTTACAACGTCGTGACTGGGAAAACCCTGGCGTTACCCAACTTAATCG
CCTTGCAGCACATCCCCCTTTCGCCAGCTGGCGTAATAGCGAAGAGGCCCGCACCGATCGCCCTTCCCAA
CAGTTGCGCAGCCTGAATGGCGAATGGG
[124 nt withheld, positions 379-502]
C
[91 nt withheld, positions 504-594]
A
[49 nt withheld, positions 596-644]
CCTTTGACGTTGGAGTCCACGTTCTTT
[37 nt withheld, positions 672-708]
ACCCTATCTCGGTCTATTCTTTTGATTTATAAGGGATTTTGCCGATTTCGGCCTATTGGTTAAAAAATGA
GCTGATTTAACAAAAATTTAACGCGAATTTTAACAAAATATTAACGCTTACAATTTAGGTGGCACTTTTC
GGGGAAATGTGCGCGGAACCCCTATTTGTTTATTTTTCTAAATACATTCAAATATGTATCCGCTCATGAG
ACAATAACCCTGATAAATGCTTCAATAATATTGAAAAAGGAAGAGTATGAGTATTCA
