>Addgene plasmid #52963 | lentiGuide-Puro | addgene partial sequence | sequence record 83043 | pMOD4-5 5'-GTCAGTGAGCGAGGAAGCGGAAG-3'
GCAAACCGCCTCTCCCCGCGCGTTGGCCGATTCATTAATGCAGCTGGCACGACAGGTTTCCCGACTGGAA
AGCGGGCAGTGAGCGCAACGCAATTAATGTGAGTTAGCTCACTCATTAGGCACCCCAGGCTTTACACTTT
ATGCTTCCGGCTCGTATGTTGTGTGGAATTGTGAGCGGATAACAATTTCACACAGGAAACAGCTATGACC
ATGATTACGCCAAGCGCGCAATTAACCCTCACTAAAGGGAACAAAAGCTGGAGCTGCAAGCTTAATGTAG
TCTTATGCAATACTCTTGTAGTCTTGCAACATGGTAACGATGAGTTAGCAACATGCCTTACAAGGAGAGA
AAAAGCACCGTGCATGCCGATTGGTGGAAGTAAGGTGGTACGATCGTGCCTTATTAGGAAGGCAACAGAC
GGGTCTGACATGGATTGGACGAACCACTGAATTGCCGCATTGCAGAGATATTGTATTTAAGTGCCTAGCT
CGATACATAAACGGGTCTCTCTGGTTAGACCAGATCTGAGCCTGGGAGCTCTCTGGCTAACTAGGGAACC
CACTGCTTAAGCCTCAATAAAGCTTGCCTTGAGTGCTTCAAGTAGTGTGTGCCCGTCTGTTGTGTGACTC
TGGTAACTAGAGATCCCTCAGACCCTTTTAGTCAGTGTGGAAAATCTCTAGCAGTGGCGCCCGAACAGGG
ACTTGAAAGCGAAAGGGAAACCAGAGGAGCTCTCTCGACGCAGGACTCGGCTTGCTGAAGCGCGCACGGC
AAGAGGCGAGGGGCGGCGACTGGTGAGTACGCCAAAAATTTTGACTAGCGGAGGCTAGAAGGA
