>Addgene plasmid #52963 | lentiGuide-Puro | addgene partial sequence | sequence record 83044 | hU6-F 5'-GAGGGCCTATTTCCCATGATT-3'
TGCATATACGATACAAGGCTGTTAGAGAGATAATTAGAATTAATTTGACTGTAAACACAAAGATATTAGT
ACAAAATACGTGACGTAGAAAGTAATAATTTCTTGGGTAGTTTGCAGTTTTAAAATTATGTTTTAAAATG
GACTATCATATGCTTACCGTAACTTGAAAGTATTTCGATTTCTTGGCTTTATATATCTTGTGGAAAGGAC
GAAACACCGGAGACGGTTGTAAATGAGCACACAAAATACACATGCTAAAATATTATATTCTATGACCTTT
ATAAAATCAACCAAAATCTTCTTTTTAATAACTTTAGTATCAATAATTAGAATTTTTATGTTCCTTTTTG
CAAACTTTTAATAAAAATGAGCAAAATAAAAAAACGCTAGTTTTAGTAACTCGCGTTGTTTTCTTCACCT
TTAATAATAGCTACTCCACCACTTGTTCCTAAGCGGTCAGCTCCTGCTTCAATCATTTTTTGAGCATCTT
CAAATGTTCTAACTCCACCAGCTGCTTTAACTAAAGCATTGTCTTTAACAACTGACTTCATTAGTTTAAC
ATCTTCAAATGTTGCACCTGATTTTGAAAATCCTGTTGATGTTTTAACAAATTCTAATCCAGCTTCAACA
GCTATTTCACAAGCTTTCATGATTTCTTCTTTTGTTAATAAACAATTTTCCATAATACATTTAACAACAT
GTGATCCAGCTGCTTTTTTTACAGCTTTCATGTCTTCTAAAACTAATTCATAATTTTTGTCTTTTAATGC
ACCAATATTTAATACCATATCAATTTCTGTTGCACCATCTTTAATTGCTTCAGAAACTTCGAATGCTTTT
GTAGCTGTTGTGCATGCACCTAGAGGAAAACCTACAACATTTGTTATTCCTACATTTGTGCCTTTTAATA
ATTCTTTACAATAGCTTGTTCAATATGAATTAACACAAACTGTTGCAAAATCAAATTCAATTGCTTCATC
ACATAATTGTTTAATTTCAGCTTTCGTAGCATCTTGTTTTAATAATGTGTGA
