>Addgene plasmid #52963 | lentiGuide-Puro | addgene partial sequence | sequence record 83045 | StrepPyoCas9-5UTR-F 5'-CGGTGCCACTTTTTCAAGTTG-3'
CCTTATTTTAACTTGCTATTTCTAGCTCTAAAACAGAGACGTACAAAAAAGAGCAAGAAGCTAAAAAAGA
TTTAAAAATTATTTTTAGCGCAGTTAATGGAACAGGAACTAAATTTACCCCAAAAATATTACGTGAATCA
GGATATAACGTTATTGAGGTTGAAGAGCATGCATTTGAAGATGAAACATTTAAAAATGTTGTAAATCCAA
ATCCAGAATTTGATCCTGCATGAAAAATACCGCTTGAATATGGTATTAAACATGATGCAGATATTATTAT
TATGAATGACCCAGATGCTGACAGATTTGGAATGGCAATAAAACATGATGGTCATTTTGTAAGATTAGAT
GGAAATCAAACAGGACCAATTTTAATTGATTGAAAATTATCAAATCTAAAACGCTTAAATAGCATTCCAA
AAAATCCGGCTCTATATTCAAGTTTTGTAACAAGTGATTTGGGTGATAGAATCGCTCATGAAAAATATGG
AGTTAATATTGTAAAAACTTTAACTGGATTTAAATGAATGGGTAGAGAAATTGCTAAAGAAGAAGATAAC
GGATTAAATTTTGTTTTTGCTTATGAAGAAAGTTATGGATATGTAATTGATGACTCAGCTAGAGATAAAG
ATGGAATACAAGCTTCTATATTAATAGCAGAGGCTGCTTGATTTTATAAAAAACAAAATAAAACATTAGT
AGACTATTTAGAAGATTTATTTAAAGAAATGGGTGCATATTACACTTTCACTTTAAACTTGAATTTTAAA
CCAGAAGAAAAGAAATTAAAAATTGAACCATTAATGAAATCATTGAGAGCAACACCCTTAACTCAAATTG
CTGGACTTAAAGTTGTTAATGTTGAAGACTACATCGATGGAATGTATAATATGCCAGGACAAGACTTACT
AAAATTTT
