>Addgene plasmid #52963 | lentiGuide-Puro | addgene partial sequence | sequence record 83589 | M13pUC-Fwd 5'-CCCAGTCACGACGTTGTAAAACG-3'
CGCGCGTAATACGACTCACTATAGGGCGAATTGGGTACGTCCCTAGGCCTCCAAAAAAGCCTCCTCACTA
CTTCTGGAATAGCTCAGAGGCCGAGGCGGCCTCGGCCTCTGCATAAATAAAAAAAATTAGTCAGCCATGG
GGCGGAGAATGGGCGGAACTGGGCGGAGTTAGGGGCGGGATGGGCGGAGTTAGGGGCGGGATAGCTAGAG
CCAGACATGATAAGATACATTGATGAGTTTGGACAAACCACAACTAGAATGCAGTGAAAAAAATGCTTTA
TTTGTGAAATTTGTGATGCTATTGCTTTATTTGTAACCATTATAAGCTGCAATAAACAAGTTCCTCTCAC
TCTCTGATATTCATTTCTTTGCAAGTTATAAATACTGAATAATAAGATGACATGAACTACTATACGTACT
GCTAGAGATTTTCCACACTGACTAAAAGGGTCTGAGGGATCTCTAGTTACCAGAGTCACACAACAGACGG
GCACACACTACTTGAAGCACTCAAGGCAAGCTTTATTGAGGCTTAAGCAGTGGGTTCCCTAGTTAGCCAG
AGAGCTCCCAGGCTCAGATCTGGTCTAACCAGAGAGACCCAGTACAAGCAAAAAGCAGATCTTGTCTTCG
TTGGGAGTGAATTAGCCCTTCCAGTCCCCCCTTTTCTTTTAAAAAGTGGCTAAGATCTACAGCTGCCTTG
TAAGTCATTGGTCTTAAAGTCGACGCGGGGAGGCGGCCCAAAGGGAGATCCGACTCGTCTGAGGGCGAAG
GCGAAGACGCGGAAGAGGCCGCAGAGCCGGCAGCAGGCCGCGGGAAGGAAGGTCCGCTGGATTGAGGGCC
GAAGGGACGTAGCAGAAGGACGTCCCGCGCAGAATCCAGGTGGCAACACAGGCGAGCAGCC
