>Addgene plasmid #52963 | lentiGuide-Puro | addgene partial sequence | sequence record 109389 | cPPT-F 5'-gggaaagaatagtagacataatag-3'
ATACAAACTAAAGAATTACAAAAACAAATTACAAAAATTCAAAATTTTCGGGTTTATTACAGGGACAGCA
GAGATCCACTTTGGCGCCGGCTCGAGGGGGCCCGGGTGCAAAGATGGATAAAGTTTTAAACAGAGAGGAA
TCTTTGCAGCTAATGGACCTTCTAGGTCTTGAAAGGAGTGGGAATTGGCTCCGGTGCCCGTCAGTGGGCA
GAGCGCACATCGCCCACAGTCCCCGAGAAGTTGGGGGGAGGGGTCGGCAATTGATCCGGTGCCTAGAGAA
GGTGGCGCGGGGTAAACTGGGAAAGTGATGTCGTGTACTGGCTCCGCCTTTTTCCCGAGGGTGGGGGAGA
ACCGTATATAAGTGCAGTAGTCGCCGTGAACGTTCTTTTTCGCAACGGGTTTGCCGCCAGAACACAGGTA
AGTGCCGTGTGTGGTTCCCGCGGGCCTGGCCTCTTTACGGGTTATGGCCCTTGCGTGCCTTGAATTACTT
CCACCTGGCTGCAGTACGTGATTCTTGATCCCGAGCTTCGGGTTGGAAGTGGGTGGGAGAGTTCGAGGCC
TTGCGCTTAAGGAGCCCCTTCGCCTCGTGCTTGAGTTGAGGCCTGGCCTGGGCGCTGGGGCCGCCGCGTG
CGAATCTGGTGGCACCTTCGCGCCTGTCTCGCTGCTTTCGATAAGTCTCTAGCCATTTAAAATTTTTGAT
GACCTGCTGCGACGCTTTTTTTCTGGCAAGATAGTCTTGTAAATGCGGGCCAAGATCTGCACACTGGTAT
TTCGGTTTTTGGGGCCGCGGGCGGCGACGGGGCCCGTGCGTCCCAGCGCACATGTTCGGCGAGGCGGGGC
CTGCGAGCGCGGCCACCGAGAATCGGACGGGGGTAGTCTCAAGCTGGCCGGCCTGCTCTGGTGCCTGGCC
