>Addgene plasmid #52963 | lentiGuide-Puro | addgene partial sequence | sequence record 140712 | EF1a-R 5'-CACGGCGACTACTGCACTTA-3'
AAAAGGCGGAGCCAGTACACGACATCACTTTCCCAGTTTACCCCGCGCCACCTTCTCTAGGCACCGGATC
AATTGCCGACCCCTCCCCCCAACTTCTCGGGGACTGTGGGCGATGTGCGCTCTGCCCACTGACGGGCACC
GGAGCCAATTCCCACTCCTTTCAAGACCTAGAAGGTCCATTAGCTGCAAAGATTCCTCTCTGTTTAAAAC
TTTATCCATCTTTGCACCCGGGCCCCCTCGAGCCGGCGCCAAAGTGGATCTCTGCTGTCCCTGTAATAAA
CCCGAAAATTTTGAATTTTTGTAATTTGTTTTTGTAATTCTTTAGTTTGTATGTCTGTTGCTATTATGTC
TACTATTCTTTCCCCTGCACTGTACCCCCCAATCCCCCCTTTTCTTTTAAAATTGTGGATGAATACTGCC
ATTTGTCTCAAGATCTAGTTACGCCAAGCTTAAAAAAGCACCGACTCGGTGCCACTTTTTCAAGTTGATA
ACGGACTAGCCTTATTTTAACTTGCTATTTCTAGCTCTAAAACAGAGACGTACAAAAAAGAGCAAGAA
